>Addgene plasmid #42229 | pX260-U6-DR-BB-DR-Cbh-NLS-hSpCas9-NLS-H1-shorttracr-PGK-puro | addgene full sequence | sequence record 106037 | Addgene NGS Result
TCTCCGCCTCGCCCCGCCCCGCCCCTCGCCCCGCCCCCCCCCCCCCCCCGCCCCCATCGCTGCACAAAAT
AATTAAAAAATAAATAAATACAAAATTGGGGGTGGGGAGGGGGGGGAGATGGGGAGAGTGAAGCAGAACG
TGGGGCTCACCTCGACCATGGTAATAGCGATGACTAATACGTAGATGTACTGCCAAGTAGGAAAGTCCCA
TAAGGTCATGTACTGGGCACAATGCCAGGCGGGCCATTTACCGTCATTGACGTCAATAGGGGGCGTACTT
GGCATATGATACACTTGATGTACTGCCAAGTGGGCAGTTTACCGTAAATACTCCACCCATTGACGTCAAT
GGAAAGTCCCTATTGGCGTTACTATTGACGTCAATGGGCGGGGGTCGTTGGGCGGTCAGCCAGGCGGGCC
ATTTACCGTAAGTTATGTAACGGGTACCTCTAGAGCCATTTGTCTGCAGAATTGGCGCACGCGCTAGAAA
AAGTTTTGGGACCATTCAAAACAGCATAGCTCTAAAACGTCTTCTCGAAGACCCGTTTTGGGACCATTCA
AAACAGCATAGCTCTAAAACCCGGTGTTTCGTCCTTTCCACAAGATATATAAAGCCAAGAAATCGAAATA
CTTTCAAGTTACGGTAAGCATATGATAGTCCATTTTAAAACATAATTTTAAAACTGCAAACTACCCAAGA
AATTATTACTTTCTACGTCACGTATTTTGTACTAATATCTTTGTGTTTACAGTCAAATTAATTCCAATTA
TCTCTCTAACAGCCTTGTATCGTATATGCAAATATGAAGGAATCATGGGAAATAGGCCCTCACATGTGAG
CAAAAGGCCAGCAAAAGGCCAGGAACCGTAAAAAGGCCGCGTTGCTGGCGTTTTTCCATAGGCTCCGCCC
CCCTGACGAGCATCACAAAAATCGACGCTCAAGTCAGAGGTGGCGAAACCCGACAGGACTATAAAGATAC
CAGGCGTTTCCCCCTGGAAGCTCCCTCGTGCGCTCTCCTGTTCCGACCCTGCCGCTTACCGGATACCTGT
CCGCCTTTCTCCCTTCGGGAAGCGTGGCGCTTTCTCATAGCTCACGCTGTAGGTATCTCAGTTCGGTGTA
GGTCGTTCGCTCCAAGCTGGGCTGTGTGCACGAACCCCCCGTTCAGCCCGACCGCTGCGCCTTATCCGGT
AACTATCGTCTTGAGTCCAACCCGGTAAGACACGACTTATCGCCACTGGCAGCAGCCACTGGTAACAGGA
TTAGCAGAGCGAGGTATGTAGGCGGTGCTACAGAGTTCTTGAAGTGGTGGCCTAACTACGGCTACACTAG
AAGAACAGTATTTGGTATCTGCGCTCTGCTGAAGCCAGTTACCTTCGGAAAAAGAGTTGGTAGCTCTTGA
TCCGGCAAACAAACCACCGCTGGTAGCGGTGGTTTTTTTGTTTGCAAGCAGCAGATTACGCGCAGAAAAA
AAGGATCTCAAGAAGATCCTTTGATCTTTTCTACGGGGTCTGACGCTCAGTGGAACGAAAACTCACGTTA
AGGGATTTTGGTCATGAGATTATCAAAAAGGATCTTCACCTAGATCCTTTTAAATTAAAAATGAAGTTTT
AAATCAATCTAAAGTATATATGAGTAAACTTGGTCTGACAGTTACCAATGCTTAATCAGTGAGGCACCTA
TCTCAGCGATCTGTCTATTTCGTTCATCCATAGTTGCCTGACTCCCCGTCGTGTAGATAACTACGATACG
GGAGGGCTTACCATCTGGCCCCAGTGCTGCAATGATACCGCGGCTTCCACGCTCACCGGCTCCAGATTTA
TCAGCAATAAACCAGCCAGCCGGAAGGGCCGAGCGCAGAAGTGGTCCTGCAACTTTATCCGCCTCCATCC
AGTCTATTAATTGTTGCCGGGAAGCTAGAGTAAGTAGTTCGCCAGTTAATAGTTTGCGCAACGTTGTTGC
CATTGCTACAGGCATCGTGGTGTCACGCTCGTCGTTTGGTATGGCTTCATTCAGCTCCGGTTCCCAACGA
TCAAGGCGAGTTACATGATCCCCCATGTTGTGCAAAAAAGCGGTTAGCTCCTTCGGTCCTCCGATCGTTG
TCAGAAGTAAGTTGGCCGCAGTGTTATCACTCATGGTTATGGCAGCACTGCATAATTCTCTTACTGTCAT
GCCATCCGTAAGATGCTTTTCTGTGACTGGTGAGTACTCAACCAAGTCATTCTGAGAATAGTGTATGCGG
CGACCGAGTTGCTCTTGCCCGGCGTCAATACGGGATAATACCGCGCCACATAGCAGAACTTTAAAAGTGC
TCATCATTGGAAAACGTTCTTCGGGGCGAAAACTCTCAAGGATCTTACCGCTGTTGAGATCCAGTTCGAT
GTAACCCACTCGTGCACCCAACTGATCTTCAGCATCTTTTACTTTCACCAGCGTTTCTGGGTGAGCAAAA
ACAGGAAGGCAAAATGCCGCAAAAAAGGGAATAAGGGCGACACGGAAATGTTGAATACTCATACTCTTCC
TTTTTCAATATTATTGAAGCATTTATCAGGGTTATTGTCTCATGAGCGGATACATATTTGAATGTATTTA
GAAAAATAAACAAATAGGGGTTCCGCGCACATTTCCCCGAAAAGTGCCACCTGACGTCTAAGAAACCATT
ATTATCATGACATTAACCTATAAAAATAGGCGTATCACGAGGCCCTTTCGTCTCGCGCGTTTCGGTGATG
ACGGTGAAAACCTCTGACACATGCAGCTCCCGGAGACGGTCACAGCTTGTCTGTAAGCGGATGCCGGGAG
CAGACAAGCCCGTCAGGGCGCGTCAGCGGGTGTTGGCGGGTGTCGGGGCTGGCTTAACTATGCGGCATCA
GAGCAGATTGTACTGAGAGTGCACCATAAAATTGTAAACGTTAATATTTTGTTAAAATTCGCGTTAAATT
TTTGTTAAATCAGCTCATTTTTTAACCAATAGACCGAAATCGGCAAAATCCCTTATAAATCAAAAGAATA
GCCCGAGATAGAGT
[37 nt withheld, positions 3025-3061]
AAAGAACGTGGACTCCAACGTCAAAGG
[141 nt withheld, positions 3089-3229]
G
[46 nt withheld, positions 3231-3276]
A
[95 nt withheld, positions 3278-3372]
TATGCGGTGTGAAATACCGCACAGATGCGTAAGGAGAAAATACCGCATCAGGCGCCGCTCCAATCCTTCC
ATTCAAAATGTAGGTACTCTGTTCTCACCCTTCTTAACAAAGTATGACAGGAAAAACTTCCATTTTAGTG
GACATCTTTATTGTTTAATAGATCATCAATTTCTGCATCCCGGGGATCTGATATCATCGATGCATGGGGT
CGTGCGCTCCTTTCGGTCGGGCGCTGCGGGTCGTGGGGCGGGCGTCAGGCACCGGGCTTGCGGGTCATGC
ACCAGGTGCGCGGTCCTTCGGGCACCTCGACGTCGGCGGTGACGGTGAAGCCGAGCCGCTCGTAGAAGGG
GAGGTTGTGGGGCGCGGAGGTCTCCAGGAAGGCGGGCACCCCGGCGCGCTCGGCCGCCTCCACTCCGGGG
AGCACGACGGCGCTGCCCAGACCCTTGCCCTGGTGGTCGGGCGAGACGCCGACGGTGGCCAGGAACCACG
CGGGCTCCTTGGGCCGGTGCGGCGCCAGGAGGCCTTCCATCTGTTGCTGCGCGGCCAGCCGGGAACCGCT
CAACTCGGCCATGCGCGGGCCGATCTCGGCGAACACCGCCCCCGCTTCGACGCTCTCCGGCGTGGTCCAG
ACCGCCACCGCGGCGCCGTCGTCCGCGACCCACACCTTGCCGATGTCGAGCCCGACGCGCGTGAGGAAGA
GTTCTTGCAGCTCGGTGACCCGCTCGATGTGGCGGTCCGGATCGACGGTGTGGCGCGTGGCGGGGTAGTC
GGCGAACGCGGCGGCGAGGGTGCGTACGGCCCTGGGGACGTCGTCGCGGGTGGCGAGGCGCACCGTGGGC
TTGTACTCGGTCATGGTAAGCTTCAGCTGCTCGAGATCTAGATGGATGCAGGTCGAAAGGCCCGGAGATG
AGGAAGAGGAGAACAGCGCGGCAGACGTGCGCTTTTGAAGCGTGCAGAATGCCGGGCCTCCGGAGGACCT
TCGGGCGCCCGCCCCGCCCCTGAGCCCGCCCCTGAGCCCGCCCCCGGACCCACCCCTTCCCAGCCTCTGA
GCCCAGAAAGCGAAGGAGCAAAGCTGCTATTGGCCGCTGCCCCAAAGGCCTACCCGCTTCCATTGCTCAG
CGGTGCTGTCCATCTGCACGAGACTAGTGAGACGTGCTACTTCCATTTGTCACGTCCTGCACGACGCGAG
CTGCGGGGCGGGGGGGAACTTCCTGACTAGGGGAGGAGTAGAAGGTGGCGCGAAGGGGCCACCAAAGAAC
GGAGCCGGTTGGCGCCTACCGGTGGATGTGGAATGTGTGCGAGGCCAGAGGCCACTTGTGTAGCGCCAAG
TGCCCAGCGGGGCTGCTAAAGCGCATGCTCCAGACTGCCTTGGGAAAAGCGCCTCCCCTACCCGGTAGAA
TTTCGAGGTCGAGATCCTAAGCTTGGCTGGACGTAAACTCCTCTTCAGACCTAATAACTTCGTATAGCAT
ACATTATACGAAGTTATATTAAGGGTTATTGAATATGATCGGAATTCTTACTTGTACAGCTCGTCCATGC
CGAGAGTGATCCCGGCGGCGGTCACGAACTCCAGCAGGACCATGTGATCGCGCTTCTCGTTGGGGTCTTT
GCTCAGGGCGGACTGGGTGCTCAGGTAGTGGTTGTCGGCGCCAAAAAGCACCGACTCGGTGCCACTTTTT
CAAGTTGATAACGGACTAGCCTTATTTTAACTTGCTATGCTGTTTTGAATGGTTCCAACTAGATCTGTGG
TCTCATACAGAACTTATAAGATTCCCAAATCCAAAGACATTTCACGTTTATGGTGATTTCCCAGAACACA
TAGCGACATGCAAATATTGCAGGGCGCCACTCCCCTGTCCCTCACAGCCATCTTCCTGCCAGGGCGCACG
CGCGCTGGGTGTTCCCGCCTAGTGACACTGGGCCCGCGATTCCTTGGAGCGGGTTGATGACGTCAGCGTT
CGAATTGCGGCCGCTCCCCAGCATGCCTGCTATTCTCTTCCCAATCCTCCCCCTTGCTGTCCTGCCCCAC
CCCACCCCCCAGAATAGAATGACACCTACTCAGACAATGCGATGCAATTTCCTCATTTTATTAGGAAAGG
ACAGTGGGAGTGGCACCTTCCAGGGTCAAGGAAGGCACGGGGGAGGGGCAAACAACAGATGGCTGGCAAC
TAGAAGGCACAGTCGAGGCTGATCAGCGAGCTCTAGGAATTCTTACTTTTTCTTTTTTGCCTGGCCGGCC
TTTTTCGTGGCCGCCGGCCTTTTGTCGCCTCCCAGCTGAGACAGGTCGATCCGTGTCTCGTACAGGCCGG
TGATGCTCTGGTGGATCAGGGTGGCGTCCAGCACCTCTTTGGTGCTGGTGTACCTCTTCCGGTCGATGGT
GGTGTCAAAGTACTTGAAGGCGGCAGGGGCTCCCAGATTGGTCAGGGTAAACAGGTGGATGATATTCTCG
GCCTGCTCTCTGATGGGCTTATCCCGGTGCTTGTTGTAGGCGGACAGCACTTTGTCCAGATTAGCGTCGG
CCAGGATCACTCTCTTGGAGAACTCGCTGATCTGCTCGATGATCTCGTCCAGGTAGTGCTTGTGCTGTTC
CACAAACAGCTGTTTCTGCTCATTATCCTCGGGGGAGCCCTTCAGCTTCTCATAGTGGCTGGCCAGGTAC
AGGAAGTTCACATATTTGGAGGGCAGGGCCAGTTCGTTTCCCTTCTGCAGTTCGCCGGCAGAGGCCAGCA
TTCTCTTCCGGCCGTTTTCCAGCTCGAACAGGGAGTACTTAGGCAGCTTGATGATCAGGTCCTTTTTCAC
TTCTTTGTAGCCCTTGGCTTCCAGAAAGTCGATGGGATTCTTCTCGAAGCTGCTTCTTTCCATGATGGTG
ATCCCCAGCAGCTCTTTCACACTCTTCAGTTTCTTGGACTTGCCCTTTTCCACTTTGGCCACCACCAGCA
CAGAATAGGCCACGGTGGGGCTGTCGAAGCCGCCGTACTTCTTAGGGTCCCAGTCCTTCTTTCTGGCGAT
CAGCTTATCGCTGTTCCTCTTGGGCAGGATAGACTCTTTGCTGAAGCCGCCTGTCTGCACCTCGGTCTTT
TTCACGATATTCACTTGGGGCATGCTCAGCACTTTCCGCACGGTGGCAAAATCCCGGCCCTTATCCCACA
CGATCTCCCCGGTTTCGCCGTTTGTCTCGATCAGAGGCCGCTTCCGGATCTCGCCGTTGGCCAGGGTAAT
CTCGGTCTTGAAAAAGTTCATGATGTTGCTGTAGAAGAAGTACTTGGCGGTAGCCTTGCCGATTTCCTGC
TCGCTCTTGGCGATCATCTTCCGCACGTCGTACACCTTGTAGTCGCCGTACACGAACTCGCTTTCCAGCT
TAGGGTACTTTTTGATCAGGGCGGTTCCCACGACGGCGTTCAGGTAGGCGTCGTGGGCGTGGTGGTAGTT
GTTGATCTCGCGCACTTTGTAAAACTGGAAATCCTTCCGGAAATCGGACACCAGCTTGGACTTCAGGGTG
ATCACTTTCACTTCCCGGATCAGCTTGTCATTCTCGTCGTACTTAGTGTTCATCCGGGAGTCCAGGATCT
GTGCCACGTGCTTTGTGATCTGCCGGGTTTCCACCAGCTGTCTCTTGATGAAGCCGGCCTTATCCAGTTC
GCTCAGGCCGCCTCTCTCGGCCTTGGTCAGATTGTCGAACTTTCTCTGGGTAATCAGCTTGGCGTTCAGC
AGCTGCCGCCAGTAGTTCTTCATCTTCTTCACGACCTCTTCGGAGGGCACGTTGTCGCTCTTGCCCCGGT
TCTTGTCGCTTCTGGTCAGCACCTTGTTGTCGATGGAGTCGTCCTTCAGAAAGCTCTGAGGCACGATATG
GTCCACATCGTAGTCGGACAGCCGGTTGATGTCCAGTTCCTGGTCCACGTACATATCCCGCCCATTCTGC
AGGTAGTACAGGTACAGCTTCTCGTTCTGCAGCTGGGTGTTTTCCACGGGGTGTTCTTTCAGGATCTGGC
TGCCCAGCTCTTTGATGCCCTCTTCGATCCGCTTCATTCTCTCGCGGCTGTTCTTCTGTCCCTTCTGGGT
GGTCTGGTTCTCTCTGGCCATTTCGATCACGATGTTCTCGGGCTTGTGCCGGCCCATCACTTTCACGAGC
TCGTCCACCACCTTCACTGTCTGCAGGATGCCCTTCTTAATGGCGGGGCTGCCGGCCAGATTGGCAATGT
GCTCGTGCAGGCTATCGCCCTGGCCGGACACCTGGGCTTTCTGGATGTCCTCTTTAAAGGTCAGGCTGTC
GTCGTGGATCAGCTGCATGAAGTTTCTGTTGGCGAAGCCGTCGGACTTCAGGAAATCCAGGATTGTCTTG
CCGGACTGCTTGTCCCGGATGCCGTTGATCAGCTTCCGGCTCAGCCTGCCCCAGCCGGTGTATCTCCGCC
GCTTCAGCTGCTTCATCACTTTGTCGTCGAACAGGTGGGCATAGGTTTTCAGCCGTTCCTCGATCATCTC
TCTGTCCTCAAACAGTGTCAGGGTCAGCACGATATCTTCCAGAATGTCCTCGTTTTCCTCATTGTCCAGG
AAGTCCTTGTCCTTGATAATTTTCAGCAGATCGTGGTATGTGCCCAGGGAGGCGTTGAACCGATCTTCCA
CGCCGGAGATTTCCACGGAGTCGAAGCACTCGATTTTCTTGAAGTAGTCCTCTTTCAGCTGCTTCACGGT
CACTTTCCGGTTGGTCTTGAACAGCAGGTCCACGATGGCCTTTTTCTGCTCGCCGCTCAGGAAGGCGGGC
TTTCTCATTCCCTCGGTCACGTATTTCACTTTGGTCAGCTCGTTATACACGGTGAAGTACTCGTACAGCA
GGCTGTGCTTGGGCAGCACCTTCTCGTTGGGCAGGTTCTTATCGAAGTTGGTCATCCGCTCGATGAAGCT
CTGGGCGGAAGCGCCCTTGTCCACCACTTCCTCGAAGTTCCAGGGGGTGATGGTTTCCTCGCTCTTTCTG
GTCATCCAGGCGAATCTGCTGTTTCCCCTGGCCAGAGGGCCCACGTAGTAGGGGATGCGGAAGGTCAGGA
TCTTCTCGATCTTTTCCCGGTTGTCCTTCAGGAATGGGTAAAAATCTTCCTGCCGCCGCAGAATGGCGTG
CAGCTCTCCCAGGTGGATCTGGTGGGGGATGCTGCCGTTGTCGAAGGTCCGCTGCTTCCGCAGCAGGTCC
TCTCTGTTCAGCTTCACGAGCAGTTCCTCGGTGCCGTCCATCTTTTCCAGGATGGGCTTGATGAACTTGT
AGAACTCTTCCTGGCTGGCTCCGCCGTCAATGTAGCCGGCGTAGCCGTTCTTGCTCTGGTCGAAGAAAAT
CTCTTTGTACTTCTCAGGCAGCTGCTGCCGCACGAGAGCTTTCAGCAGGGTCAGGTCCTGGTGGTGCTCG
TCGTATCTCTTGATCATAGAGGCGCTCAGGGGGGCCTTGGTGATCTCGGTGTTCACTCTCAGGATGTCGC
TCAGCAGGATGGCGTCGGACAGGTTCTTGGCGGCCAGAAACAGGTCGGCGTACTGGTCGCCGATCTGGGC
CAGCAGGTTGTCCAGGTCGTCGTCGTAGGTGTCCTTGCTCAGCTGCAGTTTGGCATCCTCGGCCAGGTCG
AAGTTGCTCTTGAAGTTGGGGGTCAGGCCCAGGCTCAGGGCAATCAGGTTTCCGAACAGGCCATTCTTCT
TCTCGCCGGGCAGCTGGGCGATCAGATTTTCCAGCCGTCTGCTCTTGCTCAGTCTGGCAGACAGGATGGC
CTTGGCGTCCACGCCGCTGGCGTTGATGGGGTTTTCCTCGAACAGCTGGTTGTAGGTCTGCACCAGCTGG
ATGAACAGCTTGTCCACGTCGCTGTTGTCGGGGTTCAGGTCGCCCTCGATCAGGAAGTGGCCCCGGAACT
TGATCATGTGGGCCAGGGCCAGATAGATCAGCCGCAGGTCGGCCTTGTCGGTGCTGTCCACCAGTTTCTT
TCTCAGGTGGTAGATGGTGGGGTACTTCTCGTGGTAGGCCACCTCGTCCACGATGTTGCCGAAGATGGGG
TGCCGCTCGTGCTTCTTATCCTCTTCCACCAGGAAGGACTCTTCCAGTCTGTGGAAGAAGCTGTCGTCCA
CCTTGGCCATCTCGTTGCTGAAGATCTCTTGCAGATAGCAGATCCGGTTCTTCCGTCTGGTGTATCTTCT
TCTGGCGGTTCTCTTCAGCCGGGTGGCCTCGGCTGTTTCGCCGCTGTCGAACAGCAGGGCTCCGATCAGG
TTCTTCTTGATGCTGTGCCGGTCGGTGTTGCCCAGCACCTTGAATTTCTTGCTGGGCACCTTGTACTCGT
CGGTGATCACGGCCCAGCCCACAGAGTTGGTGCCGATGTCCAGGCCGATGCTGTACTTCTTGTCGGCTGC
TGGGACTCCGTGGATACCGACCTTCCGCTTCTTCTTTGGGGCCATCTTATCGTCATCGTCTTTGTAATCA
ATATCATGATCCTTGTAGTCTCCGTCGTGGTCCTTATAGTCCATGGTGGCACCGGTCCAACCTGAAAAAA
AGTGATTTCAGGCAGGTGCTCCAGGTAATTAAACATTAATACCCCACCAACCAACCATCCCTTAAACCCT
TACCTCTTGCTCAGCTAATTACAGCCCGGAGGAGAAGGGCCGTCCCGCCCGCTCACCTGTGGGAGTAACG
CGGTCAGTCAGAGCCGGGGCGGGCGGCGCGAGGCGGCGGCGGAGCGGGGCACGGGGCGAAGGCAGCGCGC
AGCGACTCCCGCCCGCCGCGCGCTTCGCTTTTTATAGGGCCGCCGCCGCCGCCGCCTCGCCATAAAAGGA
AACTTTCGGAGCGCGCCGCTCTGATTGGCTGCCGCCGCACC
Features (pLannotate 1.2.2; 24 found; start..end, strand, type, name):
    157..442     -  enhancer       CMV enhancer: human cytomegalovirus immediate early enhancer; contains an 18-bp deletion relative to the standard CMV enhancer
    493..528     -  repeat_region  DR: direct repeat for the Streptococcus pyogenes CRISPR/Cas system
    545..580     -  repeat_region  DR: direct repeat for the Streptococcus pyogenes CRISPR/Cas system
    591..831     -  promoter       U6 promoter: RNA polymerase III promoter for human U6 snRNA
    893..1481    -  rep_origin     ori: high-copy-number ColE1/pMB1/pBR322/pUC origin of replication
   1652..2512    -  CDS            AmpR: β-lactamase; bla; confers resistance to ampicillin, carbenicillin, and related antibiotics
   2513..2617    -  promoter       AmpR promoter: bla
   2712..2747    +  CDS            rop (fragment): Rop protein, which maintains plasmids at low copy number; rop
   2849..2898    +  misc_feature   bom (fragment): basis of mobility region from pBR322
   2899..3354    -  rep_origin     f1 ori (sequence partly withheld): f1 bacteriophage origin of replication; arrow indicates direction of (+) strand synthesis
   3373..3424    +  misc_feature   bom (fragment): basis of mobility region from pBR322
   3429..3549    -  polyA_signal   PGK poly(A) signal (fragment): mouse phosphoglycerate kinase 1 polyadenylation signal
   3627..4226    -  CDS            PuroR (fragment): puromycin N-acetyltransferase; pac from Streptomyces; confers resistance to puromycin
   4266..4765    -  promoter       PGK promoter: mouse phosphoglycerate kinase 1 promoter
   4826..4859    +  protein_bind   loxP: Cre-mediated recombination occurs in the 8-bp core sequence (GCATACAT). Cre recombinase
   4893..5045    -  CDS            mAmetrine (fragment): mAmetrine is a basic (constitutively fluorescent) long stokes shift fluorescent protein published in 2008, derived from Aequorea victoria. It is reported to be a very rapidly-maturing monomer with moderate acid sensitivity.
   5030..5108    -  misc_RNA       tracrRNA: trans-activating CRISPR RNA for the Streptococcus pyogenes CRISPR/Cas9 system
   5119..5333    -  promoter       H1 promoter: human H1 RNA promoter
   5443..5554    -  polyA_signal   bGH poly(A) signal: bovine growth hormone polyadenylation signal
   5588..5635    -  CDS            nucleoplasmin NLS: bipartite nuclear localization signal from nucleoplasmin
   5636..8134    -  CDS            Cas9(C): C-terminal portion of Streptococcus pyogenes Cas9 (Zetsche et al., 2015)
   8135..9736    -  CDS            Cas9(N): N-terminal portion of Streptococcus pyogenes Cas9 (Zetsche et al., 2015)
   9874..10101   -  intron         hybrid intron: hybrid between chicken β-actin (CBA) and minute virus of mice (MMV) introns (Gray et al., 2011)
  10102..155     -  promoter       chicken β-actin promoter (across the origin): contains a 21-bp deletion relative to the standard chicken β-actin promoter
