[The description below was written by a language model from this plasmid's Addgene catalogue record and pLannotate feature annotations shown in this document.]
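Description:
pX260-U6-DR-BB-DR-Cbh-NLS-hSpCas9-NLS-H1-shorttracr-PGK-puro is a roughly 10.2 kb mammalian expression plasmid that delivers the three components of the native-style Streptococcus pyogenes CRISPR system as separate units: Cas9 protein, tracrRNA and a customizable crRNA. It is built on a high-copy pUC-type backbone with a ColE1/pMB1 origin and an ampicillin resistance gene for propagation in bacteria, plus an f1 phage origin. The short rop, bom and mAmetrine matches in the feature table are small fragments that look like backbone remnants or annotation artefacts rather than functional parts. A single loxP site is also annotated; the record gives no role for it.

The human codon-optimized SpCas9 (annotated as contiguous N- and C-terminal portions that together make the full-length protein) is driven by the Cbh hybrid promoter, made up of the CMV enhancer, a chicken β-actin promoter and a hybrid CBA/MVM intron, and is terminated by the bGH poly(A) signal. According to the record it carries an N-terminal 3xFLAG tag and is flanked by nuclear localization signals; of these, the table annotates only the C-terminal nucleoplasmin NLS. A human U6 Pol III promoter drives a minimal CRISPR array of two S. pyogenes direct repeats flanking a "BB" position, where a user-chosen spacer is cloned to create the targeting crRNA. A human H1 promoter separately expresses a short tracrRNA, which pairs with the crRNA repeat to form the guide duplex that loads Cas9. A mouse PGK promoter–puromycin N-acetyltransferase–PGK poly(A) cassette allows puromycin selection of transfected cells.

The plasmid is used for targeted genome cleavage and editing in mammalian cells with a dual-RNA rather than a chimeric single-guide format. The depositor notes minor sequence discrepancies that are not thought to affect function.
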