Addgene plasmid #42229: pX260-U6-DR-BB-DR-Cbh-NLS-hSpCas9-NLS-H1-shorttracr-PGK-puro
Purpose: This plasmid separately encodes a human codon-optimized SpCas9, a tracrRNA and customizable crRNA.
Depositing lab: Feng Zhang. Depositing organization: Broad Institute. Publication: Multiplex Genome Engineering Using CRISPR/Cas Systems. Cong L, Ran FA, Cox D, Lin S, Barretto R, Habib N, Hsu PD, Wu X, Jiang W, Marraffini LA, Zhang F. Science. 2013 Jan 3. 10.1126/science.1231143 PubMed 23287718.
Backbone
  Vector backbone: pUC ori vector
  Vector type: Mammalian Expression, CRISPR
  Selectable markers: Puromycin
Growth in bacteria
  Bacterial resistance: Ampicillin, 100 μg/mL
  Growth temperature: 37°C
  Growth strain: Stbl3
  Copy number: High Copy
Gene/Insert
  Gene/Insert name: humanized S. pyogenes Cas9 (alt names: SpCas9; hSpCas9)
  Insert size (bp): 4272
  Tag / fusion protein: 3xFLAG (N terminal on insert)
Terms and licenses: Academic/Nonprofit Terms; Industry Terms: Not Available to Industry
Depositor comments: Note, Addgene's quality control sequencing has found a few discrepancies with the depositor's full sequence. The depositing lab is aware of these discrepancies, and they are not thought to affect plasmid function. For more information on Zhang Lab CRISPR Plasmids please refer to: http://www.addgene.org/crispr/zhang/
How to cite: pX260-U6-DR-BB-DR-Cbh-NLS-hSpCas9-NLS-H1-shorttracr-PGK-puro was a gift from Feng Zhang (Addgene plasmid # 42229 ; http://n2t.net/addgene:42229 ; RRID:Addgene_42229)
