>Addgene plasmid #42229 | pX260-U6-DR-BB-DR-Cbh-NLS-hSpCas9-NLS-H1-shorttracr-PGK-puro | addgene partial sequence | sequence record 62926 | hSpCas9-R1
TCTTCCAGTCTGTGGAAGAAGCTGTCGTCCACCTTGGCCATCTCGTTGCTGAAGATCTCTTGCAGATAGC
AGATCCGGTTCTTCCGTCTGGTGTATCTTCTTCTGGCGGTTCTCTTCAGCCGGGTGGCCTCGGCTGTTTC
GCCGCTGTCGAACAGCAGGGCTCCGATCAGGTTCTTCTTGATGCTGTGCCGGTCGGTGTTGCCCAGCACC
TTGAATTTCTTGCTGGGCACCTTGTACTCGTCGGTGATCACGGCCCAGCCCACAGAGTTGGTGCCGATGT
CCAGGCCGATGCTGTACTTCTTGTCGGCTGCTGGGACTCCGTGGATACCGACCTTCCGCTTCTTCTTTGG
GGCCATCTTATCGTCATCGTCTTTGTAATCAATATCATGATCCTTGTAGTCTCCGTCGTGGTCCTTATAG
TCCATGGTGGCACCGGTCCAACCTGAAAAAAAGTGATTTCAGGCAGGTGCTCCAGGTAATTAAACATTAA
TACCCCACCAACCAACCATCCCTTAAACCCTTACCTCTTGCTCAGCTAATTACAGCCCGGAGGAGAAGGG
CCGTCCCGCCCGCTCACCTGTGGGAGTAACGCGGTCAGTCAGAGCCGGGGCGGGCGGCGCGAGGCGGCGG
C
