>Addgene plasmid #42229 | pX260-U6-DR-BB-DR-Cbh-NLS-hSpCas9-NLS-H1-shorttracr-PGK-puro | addgene partial sequence | sequence record 63665 | EGFP_C
TCTCGGCATGGACGAGCTGTACAAGTAAGAATTCCGATCATATTCAATAACCCTTAATATAACTTCGTAT
AATGTATGCTATACGAAGTTATTAGGTCTGAAGAGGAGTTTACGTCCAGCCAAGCTTAGGATCTCGACCT
CGAAATTCTACCGGGTAGGGGAGGCGCTTTTCCCAAGGCAGTCTGGAGCATGCGCTTTAGCAGCCCCGCT
GGGCACTTGGCGCTACACAAGTGGCCTCTGGCCTCGCACACATTCCACATCCACCGGTAGGCGCCAACCG
GCTCCGTTCTTTGGTGGCCCCTTCGCGCCACCTTCTACTCCTCCCCTAGTCAGGAAGTTCCCCCCCGCCC
CGCAGCTCGCGTCGTGCAGGACGTGACAAATGGAAGTAGCACGTCTCACTAGTCTCGTGCAGATGGACAG
CACCGCTGAGCAATGGAAGCGGGTAGGCCTTTGGGGCAGCGGCCAATAGCAGCTTTGCTCCTTCGCTTTC
TGGGCTCAGAGGCTGGGAAGGGGTGGGTCCGGGGGCGGGCTCAGGGGCGGGCTCAGGGGCGGGGCGGGCG
CCCGAAGGTCCTCCGGAGGCCCGGCATTCTGCACGCTTCAAAAGCGCACGTCTGCCGCGCTGTTCTCCTC
TTCCTCATCTCCGGGCCTTTCGACCTGCATCCATCTAGATCTCGAGCAGCTGAAGCTTACCATGACCGAG
TACAAGCCCACGGTGCGCCTCGCCACCCGCGACGACGTCCCCAGGGCCGTACGCACCCTCGCCGCCGCGT
TCGCCGACTACCCCGCCACGCGCCACACCGTCGATCCGGACCGCCACATCGAGCGGGTCACCGAGCTGCA
AGAACTCTTCCTCACGCGCGTCGGGCTCGACATCGGCAAGGTGTGGGTCGCGGA
