>Addgene plasmid #42229 | pX260-U6-DR-BB-DR-Cbh-NLS-hSpCas9-NLS-H1-shorttracr-PGK-puro | addgene partial sequence | sequence record 64844 | puro-variant-R 5'-gtgggcttgtactcggtcat-3'
CTCGAGATCTAGATGGATGCAGGTCGAAAGGCCCGGAGATGAGGAAGAGGAGAACAGCGCGGCAGACGTG
CGCTTTTGAAGCGTGCAGAATGCCGGGCCTCCGGAGGACCTTCGGGCGCCCGCCCCGCCCCTGAGCCCGC
CCCTGAGCCCGCCCCCGGACCCACCCCTTCCCAGCCTCTGAGCCCAGAAAGCGAAGGAGCAAAGCTGCTA
TTGGCCGCTGCCCCAAAGGCCTACCCGCTTCCATTGCTCAGCGGTGCTGTCCATCTGCACGAGACTAGTG
AGACGTGCTACTTCCATTTGTCACGTCCTGCACGACGCGAGCTGCGGGGCGGGGGGGAACTTCCTGACTA
GGGGAGGAGTAGAAGGTGGCGCGAAGGGGCCACCAAAGAACGGAGCCGGTTGGCGCCTACCGGTGGATGT
GGAATGTGTGCGAGGCCAGAGGCCACTTGTGTAGCGCCAAGTGCCCAGCGGGGCTGCTAAAGCGCATGCT
CCAGACTGCCTTGGGAAAAGCGCCTCCCCTACCCGGTAGAATTTCGAGGTCGAGATCCTAAGCTTGGCTG
GACGTAAACTCCTCTTCAGACCTAATAACTTCGTATAGCATACATTATACGAAGTTATATTAAGGGTTAT
TGAATATGATCGGAATTCTTACTTGTACAGCTCGTCCATGCCGAGAGTGATCCCGGCGGCGGTCACGAAC
TCCAGCAGGACCATGTGATCGCGCTTCTCGTTGGGGTCTTTGCTCAGGGCGGACTGGGTGCTCAGGTAGT
GGTTGTCGGCGCCAAAAAGCACCGACTCGGTGCCACTTTTTCAAGTTGATAACGGACTAGCCTTATTTTA
ACTTGCTATGCTGTTTTGAATGGTTCCAACTAGATCTGTGGTCTCATACAGAACTTATAAGATTCCCAAA
TCCAAAGACATTTCACGTTTATGGTGATTTCCCAGAACACATAGCGACATGCAAATATTGCAGGGCGCCA
CTCCCCTGTCCCTCACAGCC
