>Addgene plasmid #42229 | pX260-U6-DR-BB-DR-Cbh-NLS-hSpCas9-NLS-H1-shorttracr-PGK-puro | addgene partial sequence | sequence record 70335 | pCBhProF2 5'-agggtttaagggatggttgg-3'
TTAATGTTTAATTACCTGGAGCACCTGCCTGAAATCACTTTTTTTCAGGTTGGACCGGTGCCACCATGGA
CTATAAGGACCACGACGGAGACTACAAGGATCATGATATTGATTACAAAGACGATGACGATAAGATGGCC
CCAAAGAAGAAGCGGAAGGTCGGTATCCACGGAGTCCCAGCAGCCGACAAGAAGTACAGCATCGGCCTGG
ACATCGGCACCAACTCTGTGGGCTGGGCCGTGATCACCGACGAGTACAAGGTGCCCAGCAAGAAATTCAA
GGTGCTGGGCAACACCGACCGGCACAGCATCAAGAAGAACCTGATCGGAGCCCTGCTGTTCGACAGCGGC
GAAACAGCCGAGGCCACCCGGCTGAAGAGAACCGCCAGAAGAAGATACACCAGACGGAAGAACCGGATCT
GCTATCTGCAAGAGATCTTCAGCAACGAGATGGCCAAGGTGGACGACAGCTTCTTCCACAGACTGGAAGA
GTCCTTCCTGGTGGAAGAGGATAAGAAGCACGAGCGGCACCCCATCTTCGGCAACATCGTGGACGAGGTG
GCCTACCACGAGAAGTACCCCACCATCTACCACCTGAGAAAGAAACTGGTGGACAGCACCGACAAGGCCG
ACCTGCGGCTGATCTATCTGGCCCTGGCCCACATGATCAAGTTCCGGGGCCACTTCCTGATCGAGGGCGA
CCTGAACCCCGACAACAGCGACGTGGACAAGCTGTTCATCCAGCTGGTGCAGACCTACAACCAGCTGTTC
GAGGAAAACCCCATCAACGCCAGCGGCGTGGACGCCAAGGCCATCCTGTCTGCCAGACTGAGCAAGAGCA
GACGGCTGGAAAATCTGATCGCCCAGCTGCCCGGCGAGAAGAAGAATGGCCTGTTCGGAAACCTGATTGC
CCTGAGCCTGGGCCTGACCCCCAACTTCAAGAGCAACTTCGACCTGGCCGAGGATGCCA
