>Addgene plasmid #42229 | pX260-U6-DR-BB-DR-Cbh-NLS-hSpCas9-NLS-H1-shorttracr-PGK-puro | addgene partial sequence | sequence record 70355 | BGH-rev 5'-TAGAAGGCACAGTCGAGG-3'
GGAATTCTTACTTTTTCTTTTTTGCCTGGCCGGCCTTTTTCGTGGCCGCCGGCCTTTTGTCGCCTCCCAG
CTGAGACAGGTCGATCCGTGTCTCGTACAGGCCGGTGATGCTCTGGTGGATCAGGGTGGCGTCCAGCACC
TCTTTGGTGCTGGTGTACCTCTTCCGGTCGATGGTGGTGTCAAAGTACTTGAAGGCGGCAGGGGCTCCCA
GATTGGTCAGGGTAAACAGGTGGATGATATTCTCGGCCTGCTCTCTGATGGGCTTATCCCGGTGCTTGTT
GTAGGCGGACAGCACTTTGTCCAGATTAGCGTCGGCCAGGATCACTCTCTTGGAGAACTCGCTGATCTGC
TCGATGATCTCGTCCAGGTAGTGCTTGTGCTGTTCCACAAACAGCTGTTTCTGCTCATTATCCTCGGGGG
AGCCCTTCAGCTTCTCATAGTGGCTGGCCAGGTACAGGAAGTTCACATATTTGGAGGGCAGGGCCAGTTC
GTTTCCCTTCTGCAGTTCGCCGGCAGAGGCCAGCATTCTCTTCCGGCCGTTTTCCAGCTCGAACAGGGAG
TACTTAGGCAGCTTGATGATCAGGTCCTTTTTCACTTCTTTGTAGCCCTTGGCTTCCAGAAAGTCGATGG
GATTCTTCTCGAAGCTGCTTCTTTCCATGATGGTGATCCCCAGCAGCTCTTTCACACTCTTCAGTTTCTT
GGACTTGCCCTTTTCCACTTTGGCCACCACCAGCACAGAATAGGCCACGGTGGGGCTGTCGAAGCCGCCG
TACTTCTTAGGGTCCCAGTCCTTCTTTCTGGCGATCAGCTTATCGCTGTTCCTCTTGGGCAGGATAGACT
CTTTGCTGAAGCCGCCTGTCTGCACCTCGGTCTTTTTCACGATATTCACTTGGGGCATGCTCAGCACTTT
CCGCACGGTGGCAAAATCCCGGCCCTTATCCCACACGATCTCCCCGGTTTCGCCGTTTGTCTCGATCA
