>Addgene plasmid #42229 | pX260-U6-DR-BB-DR-Cbh-NLS-hSpCas9-NLS-H1-shorttracr-PGK-puro | addgene partial sequence | sequence record 70360 | MSCV_C_rev2 5'-ggccagaggccacttgtgtagcgcc-3'
TGCCCAGCGGGGCTGCTAAAGCGCATGCTCCAGACTGCCTTGGGAAAAGCGCCTCCCCTACCCGGTAGAA
TTTCGAGGTCGAGATCCTAAGCTTGGCTGGACGTAAACTCCTCTTCAGACCTAATAACTTCGTATAGCAT
ACATTATACGAAGTTATATTAAGGGTTATTGAATATGATCGGAATTCTTACTTGTACAGCTCGTCCATGC
CGAGAGTGATCCCGGCGGCGGTCACGAACTCCAGCAGGACCATGTGATCGCGCTTCTCGTTGGGGTCTTT
GCTCAGGGCGGACTGGGTGCTCAGGTAGTGGTTGTCGGCGCCAAAAAGCACCGACTCGGTGCCACTTTTT
CAAGTTGATAACGGACTAGCCTTATTTTAACTTGCTATGCTGTTTTGAATGGTTCCAACTAGATCTGTGG
TCTCATACAGAACTTATAAGATTCCCAAATCCAAAGACATTTCACGTTTATGGTGATTTCCCAGAACACA
TAGCGACATGCAAATATTGCAGGGCGCCACTCCCCTGTCCCTCACAGCCATCTTCCTGCCAGGGCGCACG
CGCGCTGGGTGTTCCCGCCTAGTGACACTGGGCCCGCGATTCCTTGGAGCGGGTTGATGACGTCAGCGTT
CGAATTGCGGCCGCTCCCCAGCATGCCTGCTATTCTCTTCCCAATCCTCCCCCTTGCTGTCCTGCCCCAC
CCCACCCCCCAGAATAGAATGACACCTACTCAGACAATGCGATGCAATTTCCTCATTTTATTAGGAAAGG
ACAGTGGGAGTGGCACCTTCCAGGGTCAAGGAAGGCACGGGGGAGGGGCAAACAACAGATGGCTGGCAAC
TAGAAGGCACAGTCGAGGCTGATCAGCGAGCTCTAGGAATTCTTACTTTTTCTTTTTTGCCTGGCCGGCC
TTTTTCGTGGCCGCCGGCCTTTTGTCGCCTCCCAGCTGAGACAGGTCGATCCGTGTCTCGTACAGGCCGG
TGATGCTCTGGTGGATCAGGGTGGCGTCCAGCACCTCTTTGGTGCTGGTGTAC
