>Addgene plasmid #42229 | pX260-U6-DR-BB-DR-Cbh-NLS-hSpCas9-NLS-H1-shorttracr-PGK-puro | addgene partial sequence | sequence record 70637 | hU6-F 5'-GAGGGCCTATTTCCCATGATT-3'
ATACGATACAAGGCTGTTAGAGAGATAATTGGAATTAATTTGACTGTAAACACAAAGATATTAGTACAAA
ATACGTGACGTAGAAAGTAATAATTTCTTGGGTAGTTTGCAGTTTTAAAATTATGTTTTAAAATGGACTA
TCATATGCTTACCGTAACTTGAAAGTATTTCGATTTCTTGGCTTTATATATCTTGTGGAAAGGACGAAAC
ACCGGGTTTTAGAGCTATGCTGTTTTGAATGGTCCCAAAACGGGTCTTCGAGAAGACGTTTTAGAGCTAT
GCTGTTTTGAATGGTCCCAAAACTTTTTCTAGCGCGTGCGCCAATTCTGCAGACAAATGGCTCTAGAGGT
ACCCGTTACATAACTTACGGTAAATGGCCCGCCTGGCTGACCGCCCAACGACCCCCGCCCATTGACGTCA
ATAGTAACGCCAATAGGGACTTTCCATTGACGTCAATGGGTGGAGTATTTACGGTAAACTGCCCACTTGG
CAGTACATCAAGTGTATCATATGCCAAGTACGCCCCCTATTGACGTCAATGACGGTAAATGGCCCGCCTG
GCATTGTGCCCAGTACATGACCTTATGGGACTTTCCTACTTGGCAGTACATCTACGTATTAGTCATC
