>Addgene plasmid #42229 | pX260-U6-DR-BB-DR-Cbh-NLS-hSpCas9-NLS-H1-shorttracr-PGK-puro | addgene partial sequence | sequence record 81901 | mPGK-F 5'-cattctgcacgcttcaaaag-3'
GCTGTTCTCCTCTTCCTCATCTCCGGGCCTTTCGACCTGCATCCATCTAGATCTCGAGCAGCTGAAGCTT
ACCATGACCGAGTACAAGCCCACGGTGCGCCTCGCCACCCGCGACGACGTCCCCAGGGCCGTACGCACCC
TCGCCGCCGCGTTCGCCGACTACCCCGCCACGCGCCACACCGTCGATCCGGACCGCCACATCGAGCGGGT
CACCGAGCTGCAAGAACTCTTCCTCACGCGCGTCGGGCTCGACATCGGCAAGGTGTGGGTCGCGGACGAC
GGCGCCGCGGTGGCGGTCTGGACCACGCCGGAGAGCGTCGAAGCGGGGGCGGTGTTCGCCGAGATCGGCC
CGCGCATGGCCGAGTTGAGCGGTTCCCGGCTGGCCGCGCAGCAACAGATGGAAGGCCTCCTGGCGCCGCA
CCGGCCCAAGGAGCCCGCGTGGTTCCTGGCCACCGTCGGCGTCTCGCCCGACCACCAGGGCAAGGGTCTG
GGCAGCGCCGTCGTGCTCCCCGGAGTGGAGGCGGCCGAGCGCGCCGGGGTGCCCGCCTTCCTGGAGACCT
CCGCGCCCCACAACCTCCCCTTCTACGAGCGGCTCGGCTTCACCGTCACCGCCGACGTCGAGGTGCCCGA
AGGACCGCGCACCTGGTGCATGACCCGCAAGCCCGGTGCCTGACGCCCGCCCCACGACCCGCAGCGCCCG
ACCGAAAGGAGCGCACGACCCCATGCATCGATGATATCAGATCCCCGGGATGCAGAAATTGATGATCTAT
TAAACAATAAAGATGTCCACTAAAATGGAAGTTTTTCCTGTCATACTTTGTTAAGAAGGGTGAGAACAGA
GTACCTACATTTTGAATGGAAGGATTGGAGCGGCGCCTGATGCGGTATTTTCTCCTTACGCATCTGTGCG
GTATTTCACACCGCATACGTCAAAGCAACCATAGTACGCGCCCTGTAGCGGCGCATT
