>Addgene plasmid #42229 | pX260-U6-DR-BB-DR-Cbh-NLS-hSpCas9-NLS-H1-shorttracr-PGK-puro | addgene partial sequence | sequence record 95335 | pBR322ori-F 5'-GGGAAACGCCTGGTATCTTT-3'
TTCGCCACCTCTGACTTGAGCGTCGATTTTTGTGATGCTCGTCAGGGGGGCGGAGCCTATGGAAAAACGC
CAGCAACGCGGCCTTTTTACGGTTCCTGGCCTTTTGCTGGCCTTTTGCTCACATGTGAGGGCCTATTTCC
CATGATTCCTTCATATTTGCATATACGATACAAGGCTGTTAGAGAGATAATTGGAATTAATTTGACTGTA
AACACAAAGATATTAGTACAAAATACGTGACGTAGAAAGTAATAATTTCTTGGGTAGTTTGCAGTTTTAA
AATTATGTTTTAAAATGGACTATCATATGCTTACCGTAACTTGAAAGTATTTCGATTTCTTGGCTTTATA
TATCTTGTGGAAAGGACGAAACACCGGGTTTTAGAGCTATGCTGTTTTGAATGGTCCCAAAACGGGTCTT
CGAGAAGACGTTTTAGAGCTATGCTGTTTTGAATGGTCCCAAAACTTTTTCTAGCGCGTGCGCCAATTCT
GCAGACAAATGGCTCTAGAGGTACCCGTTACATAACTTACGGTAAATGGCCCGCCTGGCTGACCGCCCAA
CGACCCCCGCCCATTGACGTCAATAGTAACGCCAATAGGGACTTTCCATTGACGTCAATGGGTGGAGTAT
TTACGGTAAACTGCCCACTTGGCAGTACATCAAGTGTATCATATGCCAAGTACGCCCCCTATTGACGTCA
ATGACGGTAAATGGCCCGCCTGGCATTGTGCCCAGTACATGACCTTATGGGACTTTCCTACTTGGCAGTA
CATCTACGTATTAGTCATCGCTATTACCATGGTCGAGGTGAGCCCCACGTTCTGCTTCACTCTCCCCATC
TCCCCCCCCTCCCCACCCCCAATTTTGTATTTATTTATTTTTTAATTATTTTGTGCAGCGATGGGGGCGG
GGGGGGGGG
